>Addgene plasmid #17709 | RNT2-GFP | addgene partial sequence | sequence record 23642 | 17709 with CMV-F
CGTGGGCTTTAGCGAGCTCTCTGGCTACTAGAGAACCCACTGCTTACTGGCTTATCGAAATTAATACGAC
TCACTATAGGGAGACCCAAGCTGGCTAGTTAAGCTTGGTACCGAGCTCGGATCCACTAGTCCAGTGTGGT
GGAATTGCCCTTGCTAATGTTGACAACAGGCTCGAGATTGTCCTGGGTCACATAATGCCAGCTGAGCGTA
AAAAGCCAGCAAGTATGGAAGAAAAAGACTCTTTACCAAACAACAAGGAAAAAGACTGCAGTGAAAGGCG
GACAGTGAGCAGCAAGGAGAGGCCAAAAGACGATATCAAGCTCACTGCCAAGAAGGAGGTCAGCAAGGCC
CCTGAAGACAAGAAGAAGAGACTGGAAGATGATAAGAGAAAAAAGGAAGACAAGGAACGCAAGAAAAAAG
ACGAAGAAAAGGTGAAGGCAGAGGAAGAATCAAAGAAAAAAGAAGAGGAAGAAAAAAAGAAACATCAAGA
GGAAGAGAGAAAGAAGCAAGAAGAGCAGGCCAAACGTCAGCAAGAAGAAGAAGCAGCTGCTCAGATGAAA
GAAAAAGAAGAATCCATTCAGCTTCATCAGGAAGCTTGGGAACGACATCATTTAAGAAAGGAACTTCGTA
GCAAAAACCAAAATGCTCCGGACAGCCGACCAGAGGAAAACTTCTTCAGCCGCCTCGACTCAAGTTTGAA
GAAAAATACTGCTTTTGTCAAGAAACTAAAAACTATTACAGAACAACAGAGAGACTCCTTGTCCCATGAT
TTTAATGGCCTAAATTTAAGCAAATACATTGCAGAAGCTGTAGCTTCCATCGTGGAAGCAAAACTAAAAA
TCTCTGATGTGAACTGTGCTGTGCACCTCTGCTCTCTCTTTCACCAGCGTT
