[The description below was written by a language model from this plasmid's Addgene catalogue record.]
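Description:
RNT2-GFP is a mammalian expression plasmid built on the commercial pcDNA3.1/CT-GFP-TOPO backbone (about 6.15 kb without insert), into which the human rent2 coding region, now known as UPF2 (also HUPF2 or smg-3), was introduced by TOPO cloning. The insert is recorded as roughly 3.86 kb, and it is joined in frame to a GFP encoded by the backbone, so the expressed product is UPF2 carrying a C-terminal GFP tag. The record does not explicitly name the promoter, but the listed CMV forward sequencing primer is consistent with the CMV immediate-early promoter that normally drives expression in pcDNA3.1-family vectors. No feature table accompanies the entry, so other regulatory elements such as the polyadenylation signal or origins cannot be confirmed from the record itself.

In bacteria the plasmid is maintained at high copy number under ampicillin selection. In mammalian cells a neomycin resistance marker allows selection with G418, which makes it possible to derive stable lines in addition to using the plasmid for transient transfection. UPF2 is a core component of the nonsense-mediated mRNA decay surveillance machinery, and the associated publication concerns Upf2p orthologues and a proposed functional link between translation initiation and nonsense surveillance complexes. A GFP fusion of this kind is typically used to visualise the subcellular distribution of the protein in living or fixed cells, and to follow or recover the tagged protein in expression and interaction studies.
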