Addgene plasmid #17709: RNT2-GFP
Depositing lab: Hal Dietz. Depositing organization: Johns Hopkins University and School of Medicine. Publication: Novel Upf2p orthologues suggest a functional link between translation initiation and nonsense surveillance complexes. Mendell JT, Medghalchi SM, Lake RG, Noensie EN, Dietz HC. Mol Cell Biol. 2000 Dec . 20(23):8944-57. 10.1128/MCB.20.23.8944-8957.2000 PubMed 11073994.
Backbone
  Vector backbone: pcDNA3.1/CT-GFP-TOPO
  Backbone manufacturer: Invitrogen
  Backbone size w/o insert (bp): 6150
  Vector type: Mammalian Expression
  Selectable markers: Neomycin (select with G418)
Growth in bacteria
  Bacterial resistance: Ampicillin, 100 μg/mL
  Growth temperature: 37°C
  Growth strain: DH5alpha
  Copy number: High Copy
Gene/Insert
  Gene/Insert name: rent2
  Species: H. sapiens (human)
  Insert size (bp): 3860
  Entrez Gene: UPF2 (a.k.a. HUPF2, RENT2, smg-3)
  Tag / fusion protein: GFP (C terminal on backbone)
  Cloning method: TOPO Cloning
  Sequencing primers: 5′ CMV-F
Terms and licenses: Academic/Nonprofit Terms; Industry Terms: Not Available to Industry
How to cite: RNT2-GFP was a gift from Hal Dietz (Addgene plasmid # 17709 ; http://n2t.net/addgene:17709 ; RRID:Addgene_17709)
